Addgene plasmid #31367: pBMPC3
Depositing lab: Aziz Sancar. Depositing organization: University of North Carolina at Chapel Hill. Publication: Biochemical analysis of the canonical model for the mammalian circadian clock. Ye R, Selby CP, Ozturk N, Annayev Y, Sancar A. J Biol Chem. 2011 Jul 22;286(29):25891-902. doi: 10.1074/jbc.M111.254680. Epub 2011 May 25. PubMed 21613214.
Backbone
  Vector backbone: pcDNA3
  Backbone manufacturer: Invitrogen
  Backbone size w/o insert (bp): 5400
  Vector type: Mammalian Expression
Growth in bacteria
  Bacterial resistance: Ampicillin, 100 μg/mL
  Growth temperature: 37°C
  Growth strain: DH5alpha
  Copy number: High Copy
Gene/Insert
  Gene/Insert name: Bmal1 (alt name: Arntl/Mop3)
  Species: M. musculus (mouse)
  Insert size (bp): 1899
  Entrez Gene: Bmal1 (a.k.a. Arnt3, Arntl, BMAL1b, MOP3, bHLHe5, bmal1b')
  Tag / fusion protein: His (C terminal on insert)
  Cloning method: Restriction Enzyme; 5′ cloning site EcoRI (unknown if destroyed); 3′ cloning site XbaI (unknown if destroyed)
  Sequencing primers: 5′ T7; 3′ BGH
Terms and licenses: Academic/Nonprofit Terms; Industry Terms: Not Available to Industry
How to cite: pBMPC3 was a gift from Aziz Sancar (Addgene plasmid # 31367 ; http://n2t.net/addgene:31367 ; RRID:Addgene_31367)
