[The description below was written by a language model from this plasmid's Addgene catalogue record and pLannotate feature annotations shown in this document.]
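Description:
pBMPC3 is a mammalian expression plasmid built on the pcDNA3 backbone that carries the mouse Bmal1 (Arntl/Mop3) coding sequence. Bmal1 encodes a transcriptional activator that is a core component of the circadian clock. The sequenced construct is about 7.3 kb. It is propagated in E. coli through a high-copy ColE1/pUC-type origin and selected with ampicillin via the β-lactamase gene. An f1 origin is also present, which allows single-stranded DNA production. For selection in mammalian cells, the backbone has a neomycin phosphotransferase cassette driven by the SV40 enhancer/early promoter and terminated by an SV40 polyadenylation signal. This cassette confers G418 resistance.

The insert is recorded as roughly 1.9 kb and was cloned between EcoRI and XbaI. It sits downstream of the human cytomegalovirus immediate early enhancer and promoter and is followed by the bovine growth hormone polyadenylation signal, an arrangement that gives strong constitutive expression in transfected mammalian cells. The open reading frame is fused in frame at its C terminus to a polyhistidine tag, so the protein can be detected or purified by metal affinity methods. The automated annotation matched the coding region to the human BMAL1 protein entry, which probably reflects the close similarity of the orthologues, since the catalogue lists the species as mouse. T7 and SP6 phage promoters flank the insert, in the sense and antisense orientations respectively, and can be used for in vitro transcription. The short HIV-1 LTR, ble, lacI and extra SV40 promoter fragments in the feature table are probably annotation hits to backbone sequence rather than functional elements. The associated publication is a biochemical analysis of the mammalian circadian clock model, which is consistent with using the plasmid to express tagged BMAL1 for such studies.
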