Features (pLannotate 1.2.2; 22 found; start..end, strand, type, name):
    119..498     +  enhancer       CMV enhancer: human cytomegalovirus immediate early enhancer
    499..702     +  promoter       CMV promoter: human cytomegalovirus (CMV) immediate early promoter
    698..731     +  LTR            5' LTR (truncated) (fragment): truncated 5' long terminal repeat (LTR) from HIV-1
    747..765     +  promoter       T7 promoter: promoter for bacteriophage T7 RNA polymerase
    828..2705    +  CDS            ARNTL: BMAL1_HUMAN - Also known as BHLHE5, BMAL1, MOP3, PASD3. Experimental evidence at protein level: Swiss-Prot protein existence level 1. Transcriptional activator which forms a core component of the circadian clock. The circadian clock, an internal time-keeping system, regulates various physiological processes through the generation of approximately 24 hour circadian rhythms in gene expression, which are translated into rhythms in metabolism and behavior. It is derived from the Latin roots 'circa' (about) and 'diem' (day) and acts as an important regulator of a wide array of physiological functio
   2706..2723    +  CDS            7xHis (fragment): 6xHis affinity tag
   2742..2760    -  promoter       SP6 promoter: promoter for bacteriophage SP6 RNA polymerase
   2786..3010    +  polyA_signal   bGH poly(A) signal: bovine growth hormone polyadenylation signal
   3014..3035    +  promoter       SV40 promoter (fragment): SV40 enhancer and early promoter
   3056..3484    +  rep_origin     f1 ori (sequence partly withheld): f1 bacteriophage origin of replication; arrow indicates direction of (+) strand synthesis
   3498..3827    +  promoter       SV40 promoter: SV40 enhancer and early promoter
   3894..4685    +  CDS            neo: KKA2_KLEPN - Also known as kan, nptII. Experimental evidence at protein level: Swiss-Prot protein existence level 1. Resistance to kanamycin, neomycin, paromomycin, ribostamycin, butirosin and gentamicin B. From Klebsiella pneumoniae.
   4709..4867    +  CDS            ble (fragment): BLE_KLEPN - Experimental evidence at protein level: Swiss-Prot protein existence level 1. Binding protein with a strong affinity to the bleomycin family of antibiotics. Binds to CL990; an antimitotic-antibiotic compound. From Klebsiella pneumoniae.
   4862..4983    +  polyA_signal   SV40 poly(A) signal: SV40 polyadenylation signal
   5056..5072    -  protein_bind   lac operator: The lac repressor binds to the lac operator to inhibit transcription in E. coli. This inhibition can be relieved by adding lactose or isopropyl-β-D-thiogalactopyranoside (IPTG). lac repressor encoded by lacI
   5080..5110    -  promoter       lac promoter: promoter for the E. coli lac operon
   5125..5146    -  protein_bind   CAP binding site: CAP binding activates transcription in the presence of cAMP. E. coli catabolite activator protein
   5159..5251    -  CDS            lacI (fragment): lac repressor; lacI; The lac repressor binds to the lac operator to inhibit transcription in E. coli. This inhibition can be relieved by adding lactose or isopropyl-β-D-thiogalactopyranoside (IPTG).
   5434..6022    -  rep_origin     ori: high-copy-number ColE1/pMB1/pBR322/pUC origin of replication
   6193..7053    -  CDS            AmpR: β-lactamase; bla; confers resistance to ampicillin, carbenicillin, and related antibiotics
   7054..7158    -  promoter       AmpR promoter: bla
   7217..7269    -  misc_feature   bom (fragment): basis of mobility region from pBR322
>Addgene plasmid #31367 | pBMPC3 | addgene full sequence | sequence record 242477 | Addgene NGS Result
TGCGCGAGCAAAATTTAAGCTACAACAAGGCAAGGCTTGACCGACAATTGCATGAAGAATCTGCTTAGGG
TTAGGCGTTTTGCGCTGCTTCGCGATGTACGGGCCAGATATACGCGTTGACATTGATTATTGACTAGTTA
TTAATAGTAATCAATTACGGGGTCATTAGTTCATAGCCCATATATGGAGTTCCGCGTTACATAACTTACG
GTAAATGGCCCGCCTGGCTGACCGCCCAACGACCCCCGCCCATTGACGTCAATAATGACGTATGTTCCCA
TAGTAACGCCAATAGGGACTTTCCATTGACGTCAATGGGTGGAGTATTTACGGTAAACTGCCCACTTGGC
AGTACATCAAGTGTATCATATGCCAAGTACGCCCCCTATTGACGTCAATGACGGTAAATGGCCCGCCTGG
CATTATGCCCAGTACATGACCTTATGGGACTTTCCTACTTGGCAGTACATCTACGTATTAGTCATCGCTA
TTACCATGGTGATGCGGTTTTGGCAGTACATCAATGGGCGTGGATAGCGGTTTGACTCACGGGGATTTCC
AAGTCTCCACCCCATTGACGTCAATGGGAGTTTGTTTTGGCACCAAAATCAACGGGACTTTCCAAAATGT
CGTAACAACTCCGCCCCATTGACGCAAATGGGCGGTAGGCGTGTACGGTGGGAGGTCTATATAAGCAGAG
CTCTCTGGCTAACTAGAGAACCCACTGCTTACTGGCTTATCGAAATTAATACGACTCACTATAGGGAGAC
CCAAGCTTGGTACCGAGCTCGGATCCACTAGTAACGGCCGCCAGTGTGCTGGAATTCATGGCGGACCAGA
GAATGGACATTTCCTCAACCATCAGCGACTTCATGTCTCCGGGCCCCACCGACCTACTCTCCGGTTCCCT
GGGCACCAGTGGTGTGGACTGCAATCGCAAGAGGAAAGGCAGTGCCACTGACTACCAAGAAAGTATGGAC
ACAGACAAAGATGACCCTCATGGAAGGTTAGAATATGCAGAACACCAAGGAAGGATCAAGAATGCAAGGG
AGGCCCACAGTCAGATTGAAAAGAGGCGTCGGGACAAAATGAACAGTTTCATTGATGAATTGGCTTCTTT
GGTACCAACATGCAATGCAATGTCCAGGAAGTTAGATAAACTCACCGTGCTAAGGATGGCTGTTCAGCAC
ATGAAAACTTTGAGAGGTGCCACCAACCCATACACAGAAGCAAACTACAAGCCAACATTTCTATCAGATG
ACGAACTGAAACACCTAATTCTCAGGGCAGCAGATGGATTTTTGTTTGTCGTAGGATGTGACCGAGGGAA
GATCCTCTTTGTCTCCGAGTCTGTCTTCAAGATCCTCAATTATAGCCAGAATGACCTTATTGGCCAGAGC
TTGTTTGACTACCTGCATCCAAAAGATATTGCCAAAGTTAAGGAACAGCTATCTTCCTCGGACACTGCGC
CCCGGGAGCGACTCATTGATGCCAAGACTGGACTTCCGGTTAAAACGGATATAACCCCTGGGCCCTCCCG
GCTATGCTCTGGAGCCCGCCGCTCTTTCTTCTGTAGAATGAAGTGCAACAGGCCTTCAGTAAAGGTGGAA
GATAAGGACTTCGCCTCTACCTGTTCAAAGAAAAAAGCAGATCGAAAAAGCTTCTGCACAATCCACAGCA
CAGGCTATTTGAAAAGCTGGCCACCCACGAAGATGGGGCTGGACGAAGACAATGAGCCAGACAACGAGGG
CTGCAACCTCAGCTGCCTCGTTGCAATCGGGCGCCTGCACTCGCACATGGTTCCACAACCAGCGAACGGG
GAAATACGGGTGAAATCTATGGAGTACGTTTCTCGACACGCAATAGATGGGAAATTTGTTTTTGTAGATC
AGAGGGCGACAGCTATTTTGGCGTATCTACCACAGGAACTTCTAGGTACATCATGTTATGAGTATTTTCA
TCAAGACGACATAGGACACCTCGCAGAATGTCACAGGCAAGTTTTACAGACAAGAGAAAAGATCACAACT
AATTGCTATAAGTTTAAGATCAAAGATGGTTCTTTTATCACGCTACGAAGTCGATGGTTCAGTTTCATGA
ACCCGTGGACCAAGGAAGTTGAATACATTGTCTCAACCAACACTGTTGTTTTAGCCAATGTCCTGGAAGG
CGGGGACCCAACCTTCCCGCAGCTAACAGCACCCCCCCACAGCATGGACAGCATGCTGCCCTCTGGAGAA
GGTGGCCCAAAGAGGACTCATCCCACTGTTCCAGGCATTCCAGGGGGAACCAGAGCCGGAGCAGGAAAAA
TAGGTCGAATGATTGCCGAGGAAATCATGGAAATCCACAGGATAAGAGGGTCATCGCCTTCCAGCTGTGG
CTCCAGCCCGCTGAACATCACAAGTACGCCTCCCCCTGATGCCTCTTCTCCAGGAGGCAAGAAGATTCTA
AATGGAGGGACTCCAGACATTCCTTCCACTGGACTATTACCAGGGCAGGCTCAGGAGACCCCAGGGTATC
CCTATTCTGATAGTTCTTCTATTCTTGGTGAGAACCCCCACATAGGCATCGATATGATAGATAACGACCA
AGGATCAAGTAGTCCCAGTAACGATGAGGCAGCAATGGCTGTCATCATGAGCCTCTTGGAAGCAGATGCG
GGGCTGGGTGGCCCCGTTGACTTTAGTGACTTGCCATGGCCGCTGCATCACCATCACCATCACTAGTCTA
GAGGGCCCTATTCTATAGTGTCACCTAAATGCTAGAGCTCGCTGATCAGCCTCGACTGTGCCTTCTAGTT
GCCAGCCATCTGTTGTTTGCCCCTCCCCCGTGCCTTCCTTGACCCTGGAAGGTGCCACTCCCACTGTCCT
TTCCTAATAAAATGAGGAAATTGCATCGCATTGTCTGAGTAGGTGTCATTCTATTCTGGGGGGTGGGGTG
GGGCAGGACAGCAAGGGGGAGGATTGGGAAGACAATAGCAGGCATGCTGGGGATGCGGTGGGCTCTATGG
CTTCTGAGGCGGAAAGAACCAGCTGGGGCTCTAGGGGGTATCCCC
[124 nt withheld, positions 3056-3179]
C
[91 nt withheld, positions 3181-3271]
A
[49 nt withheld, positions 3273-3321]
CCTTTGACGTTGGAGTCCACGTTCTTT
[37 nt withheld, positions 3349-3385]
ACCCTATCTCGGTCTATTCTTTTGATTTATAAGGGATTTTGCCGATTTCGGCCTATTGGTTAAAAAATGA
GCTGATTTAACAAAAATTTAACGCGAATTAATTCTGTGGAATGTGTGTCAGTTAGGGTGTGGAAAGTCCC
CAGGCTCCCCAGCAGGCAGAAGTATGCAAAGCATGCATCTCAATTAGTCAGCAACCAGGTGTGGAAAGTC
CCCAGGCTCCCCAGCAGGCAGAAGTATGCAAAGCATGCATCTCAATTAGTCAGCAACCATAGTCCCGCCC
CTAACTCCGCCCATCCCGCCCCTAACTCCGCCCAGTTCCGCCCATTCTCCGCCCCATGGCTGACTAATTT
TTTTTATTTATGCAGAGGCCGAGGCCGCCTCTGCCTCTGAGCTATTCCAGAAGTAGTGAGGAGGCTTTTT
TGGAGGCCTAGGCTTTTGCAAAAAGCTCCCGGGAGCTTGTATATCCATTTTCGGATCTGATCAAGAGACA
GGATGAGGATCGTTTCGCATGATTGAACAAGATGGATTGCACGCAGGTTCTCCGGCCGCTTGGGTGGAGA
GGCTATTCGGCTATGACTGGGCACAACAGACAATCGGCTGCTCTGATGCCGCCGTGTTCCGGCTGTCAGC
GCAGGGGCGCCCGGTTCTTTTTGTCAAGACCGACCTGTCCGGTGCCCTGAATGAACTGCAGGACGAGGCA
GCGCGGCTATCGTGGCTGGCCACGACGGGCGTTCCTTGCGCAGCTGTGCTCGACGTTGTCACTGAAGCGG
GAAGGGACTGGCTGCTATTGGGCGAAGTGCCGGGGCAGGATCTCCTGTCATCTCACCTTGCTCCTGCCGA
GAAAGTATCCATCATGGCTGATGCAATGCGGCGGCTGCATACGCTTGATCCGGCTACCTGCCCATTCGAC
CACCAAGCGAAACATCGCATCGAGCGAGCACGTACTCGGATGGAAGCCGGTCTTGTCGATCAGGATGATC
TGGACGAAGAGCATCAGGGGCTCGCGCCAGCCGAACTGTTCGCCAGGCTCAAGGCGCGCATGCCCGACGG
CGAGGATCTCGTCGTGACCCATGGCGATGCCTGCTTGCCGAATATCATGGTGGAAAATGGCCGCTTTTCT
GGATTCATCGACTGTGGCCGGCTGGGTGTGGCGGACCGCTATCAGGACATAGCGTTGGCTACCCGTGATA
TTGCTGAAGAGCTTGGCGGCGAATGGGCTGACCGCTTCCTCGTGCTTTACGGTATCGCCGCTCCCGATTC
GCAGCGCATCGCCTTCTATCGCCTTCTTGACGAGTTCTTCTGAGCGGGACTCTGGGGTTCGAAATGACCG
ACCAAGCGACGCCCAACCTGCCATCACGAGATTTCGATTCCACCGCCGCCTTCTATGAAAGGTTGGGCTT
CGGAATCGTTTTCCGGGACGCCGGCTGGATGATCCTCCAGCGCGGGGATCTCATGCTGGAGTTCTTCGCC
CACCCCAACTTGTTTATTGCAGCTTATAATGGTTACAAATAAAGCAATAGCATCACAAATTTCACAAATA
AAGCATTTTTTTCACTGCATTCTAGTTGTGGTTTGTCCAAACTCATCAATGTATCTTATCATGTCTGTAT
ACCGTCGACCTCTAGCTAGAGCTTGGCGTAATCATGGTCATAGCTGTTTCCTGTGTGAAATTGTTATCCG
CTCACAATTCCACACAACATACGAGCCGGAAGCATAAAGTGTAAAGCCTGGGGTGCCTAATGAGTGAGCT
AACTCACATTAATTGCGTTGCGCTCACTGCCCGCTTTCCAGTCGGGAAACCTGTCGTGCCAGCTGCATTA
ATGAATCGGCCAACGCGCGGGGAGAGGCGGTTTGCGTATTGGGCGCTCTTCCGCTTCCTCGCTCACTGAC
TCGCTGCGCTCGGTCGTTCGGCTGCGGCGAGCGGTATCAGCTCACTCAAAGGCGGTAATACGGTTATCCA
CAGAATCAGGGGATAACGCAGGAAAGAACATGTGAGCAAAAGGCCAGCAAAAGGCCAGGAACCGTAAAAA
GGCCGCGTTGCTGGCGTTTTTCCATAGGCTCCGCCCCCCTGACGAGCATCACAAAAATCGACGCTCAAGT
CAGAGGTGGCGAAACCCGACAGGACTATAAAGATACCAGGCGTTTCCCCCTGGAAGCTCCCTCGTGCGCT
CTCCTGTTCCGACCCTGCCGCTTACCGGATACCTGTCCGCCTTTCTCCCTTCGGGAAGCGTGGCGCTTTC
TCATAGCTCACGCTGTAGGTATCTCAGTTCGGTGTAGGTCGTTCGCTCCAAGCTGGGCTGTGTGCACGAA
CCCCCCGTTCAGCCCGACCGCTGCGCCTTATCCGGTAACTATCGTCTTGAGTCCAACCCGGTAAGACACG
ACTTATCGCCACTGGCAGCAGCCACTGGTAACAGGATTAGCAGAGCGAGGTATGTAGGCGGTGCTACAGA
GTTCTTGAAGTGGTGGCCTAACTACGGCTACACTAGAAGAACAGTATTTGGTATCTGCGCTCTGCTGAAG
CCAGTTACCTTCGGAAAAAGAGTTGGTAGCTCTTGATCCGGCAAACAAACCACCGCTGGTAGCGGTGGTT
TTTTTGTTTGCAAGCAGCAGATTACGCGCAGAAAAAAAGGATCTCAAGAAGATCCTTTGATCTTTTCTAC
GGGGTCTGACGCTCAGTGGAACGAAAACTCACGTTAAGGGATTTTGGTCATGAGATTATCAAAAAGGATC
TTCACCTAGATCCTTTTAAATTAAAAATGAAGTTTTAAATCAATCTAAAGTATATATGAGTAAACTTGGT
CTGACAGTTACCAATGCTTAATCAGTGAGGCACCTATCTCAGCGATCTGTCTATTTCGTTCATCCATAGT
TGCCTGACTCCCCGTCGTGTAGATAACTACGATACGGGAGGGCTTACCATCTGGCCCCAGTGCTGCAATG
ATACCGCGAGACCCACGCTCACCGGCTCCAGATTTATCAGCAATAAACCAGCCAGCCGGAAGGGCCGAGC
GCAGAAGTGGTCCTGCAACTTTATCCGCCTCCATCCAGTCTATTAATTGTTGCCGGGAAGCTAGAGTAAG
TAGTTCGCCAGTTAATAGTTTGCGCAACGTTGTTGCCATTGCTACAGGCATCGTGGTGTCACGCTCGTCG
TTTGGTATGGCTTCATTCAGCTCCGGTTCCCAACGATCAAGGCGAGTTACATGATCCCCCATGTTGTGCA
AAAAAGCGGTTAGCTCCTTCGGTCCTCCGATCGTTGTCAGAAGTAAGTTGGCCGCAGTGTTATCACTCAT
GGTTATGGCAGCACTGCATAATTCTCTTACTGTCATGCCATCCGTAAGATGCTTTTCTGTGACTGGTGAG
TACTCAACCAAGTCATTCTGAGAATAGTGTATGCGGCGACCGAGTTGCTCTTGCCCGGCGTCAATACGGG
ATAATACCGCGCCACATAGCAGAACTTTAAAAGTGCTCATCATTGGAAAACGTTCTTCGGGGCGAAAACT
CTCAAGGATCTTACCGCTGTTGAGATCCAGTTCGATGTAACCCACTCGTGCACCCAACTGATCTTCAGCA
TCTTTTACTTTCACCAGCGTTTCTGGGTGAGCAAAAACAGGAAGGCAAAATGCCGCAAAAAAGGGAATAA
GGGCGACACGGAAATGTTGAATACTCATACTCTTCCTTTTTCAATATTATTGAAGCATTTATCAGGGTTA
TTGTCTCATGAGCGGATACATATTTGAATGTATTTAGAAAAATAAACAAATAGGGGTTCCGCGCACATTT
CCCCGAAAAGTGCCACCTGACGTCGACGGATCGGGAGATCTCCCGATCCCCTATGGTGCACTCTCAGTAC
AATCTGCTCTGATGCCGCATAGTTAAGCCAGTATCTGCTCCCTGCTTGTGTGTTGGAGGTCGCTGAGTAG
