>Addgene plasmid #31367 | pBMPC3 | addgene partial sequence | sequence record 36515 | BGH-rev 5'-TAGAAGGCACAGTCGAGG-3'
CTATAGAATAGGGCCCTCTAGACTAGTGATGGTGATGGTGATGCAGCGGCCATGGCAAGTCACTAAAGTC
AACGGGGCCACCCAGCCCCGCATCTGCTTCCAAGAGGCTCATGATGACAGCCATTGCTGCCTCATCGTTA
CTGGGACTACTTGATCCTTGGTCGTTATCTATCATATCGATGCCTATGTGGGGGTTCTCACCAAGAATAG
AAGAACTATCAGAATAGGGATACCCTGGGGTCTCCTGAGCCTGCCCTGGTAATAGTCCAGTGGAAGGAAT
GTCTGGAGTCCCTCCATTTAGAATCTTCTTGCCTCCTGGAGAAGAGGCATCAGGGGGAGGCGTACTTGTG
ATGTTCAGCGGGCTGGAGCCACAGCTGGAAGGCGATGACCCTCTTATCCTGTGGATTTCCATGATTTCCT
CGGCAATCATTCGACCTATTTTTCCTGCTCCGGCTCTGGTTCCCCCTGGAATGCCTGGAACAGTGGGATG
AGTCCTCTTTGGGCCACCTTCTCCAGAGGGCAGCATGCTGTCCATGCTGTGGGGGGGTGCTGTTAGCTGC
GGGAAGGTTGGGTCCCCGCCTTCCAGGACATTGGCTAAAACAACAGTGTTGGTTGAGACAATGTATTCAA
CTTCCTTGGTCCACGGGTTCATGAAACTGAACCATCGACTTCGTAGCGTGATAAAAGAACCATCTTTGAT
CTTAAACTTATAGCAATTAGTTGTGATCTTTTCTCTTGTCT
